Addgene plasmid #25050: pDEST53-LRRK2-3XKD-R1441C
Depositing lab: Mark Cookson. Depositing organization: National Institute on Aging (NIA). Publication: Kinase activity is required for the toxic effects of mutant LRRK2/dardarin. Greggio E, Jain S, Kingsbury A, Bandopadhyay R, Lewis P, Kaganovich A, van der Brug MP, Beilina A, Blackinton J, Thomas KJ, Ahmad R, Miller DW, Kesavapany S, Singleton A, Lees A, Harvey RJ, Harvey K, Cookson MR. Neurobiol Dis. 2006 Aug . 23(2):329-41. 10.1016/j.nbd.2006.04.001 PubMed 16750377.
Backbone
  Vector backbone: pcDNA-DEST53
  Backbone manufacturer: Invitrogen
  Backbone size w/o insert (bp): 7767
  Vector type: Mammalian Expression
Growth in bacteria
  Bacterial resistance: Ampicillin, 100 μg/mL
  Growth temperature: 37°C
  Growth strain: DH5alpha
  Copy number: High Copy
Gene/Insert
  Gene/Insert name: LRRK2
  Species: H. sapiens (human)
  Insert size (bp): 7584
  Mutation: "Kinase Dead" Lysine 1906 mutated to Alanine. Aspartate 1994 mutated to Alanine. Aspartate 2017 mutated to Alanine. Arginine 1441 mutated to Cysteine
  Entrez Gene: LRRK2 (a.k.a. AURA17, DARDARIN, PARK8, RIPK7, ROCO2)
  Tag / fusion protein: GFP (N terminal on insert)
  Cloning method: Gateway Cloning; 5′ cloning site attR1 (not destroyed); 3′ cloning site attR2 (not destroyed)
  Sequencing primers: 5′ CMV-F, GFP-F; 3′ BGH-rev
Terms and licenses: Academic/Nonprofit Terms; Industry Terms: Not Available to Industry
How to cite: pDEST53-LRRK2-3XKD-R1441C was a gift from Mark Cookson (Addgene plasmid # 25050 ; http://n2t.net/addgene:25050 ; RRID:Addgene_25050)
