[The description below was written by a language model from this plasmid's Addgene catalogue record.]
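Description:
pDEST53-LRRK2-3XKD-R1441C is a mammalian expression plasmid built on the pcDNA-DEST53 Gateway destination backbone (about 7.8 kb without insert). It carries a roughly 7.6 kb human LRRK2 (dardarin/PARK8) coding sequence. The insert was introduced by Gateway recombination, and the record lists attR1 and attR2 as the flanking cloning sites. The plasmid is maintained in bacteria at high copy number under ampicillin selection. The record does not explicitly name the promoter or polyadenylation signal. However, the listed sequencing primers (CMV forward, GFP forward and BGH reverse) are consistent with a CMV promoter driving a GFP-fused open reading frame that ends at a BGH polyadenylation signal. No mammalian selection marker is recorded, and no feature table was supplied to confirm other backbone elements.

The encoded protein is LRRK2 with GFP fused at its N terminus, which allows expression and subcellular localisation to be followed by fluorescence. Four substitutions are present. Three lie in the kinase domain (K1906A, D1994A and D2017A) and together make up the "3XKD" triple kinase-dead allele, intended to abolish catalytic activity. The fourth, R1441C, is a Parkinson's disease-associated mutation. Placing the pathogenic change on a kinase-inactive background lets the effects of R1441C be compared with and without kinase function. This fits the associated study, which examined whether kinase activity is required for the toxic effects of mutant LRRK2 in transfected cells. The construct is therefore best used as a control alongside wild-type, R1441C-only and kinase-dead-only versions.
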