>Addgene plasmid #25050 | pDEST53-LRRK2-3XKD-R1441C | addgene partial sequence | sequence record 31022 | 25050 with hLRRK2-Fwd2 5'-CCTGAGATTGGCTGTCTTGA
CTTGGAACTAAGATCCTTTCCCAATGAAATGGGGAAATTAAGCAAAATATGGGATCTTCCTTTGGATGAA
CTGCATCTTAACTTTGATTTTAAACATATAGGATGTAAAGCCAAAGACATCATAAGGTTTCTTCAACAGC
GATTAAAAAAGGCTGTGCCTTATAACCGAATGAAACTTATGATTGTGGGAAATACTGGGAGTGGTAAAAC
CACCTTATTGCAGCAATTAATGAAAACCAAGAAATCAGATCTTGGAATGCAAAGTGCCACAGTTGGCATA
GATGTGAAAGACTGGCCTATCCAAATAAGAGACAAAAGAAAGAGAGATCTCGTCCTAAATGTGTGGGATT
TTGCAGGTCGTGAGGAATTCTATAGTACTCATCCCCATTTTATGACGCAGCGAGCATTGTACCTTGCTGT
CTATGACCTCAGCAAGGGACAGGCTGAAGTTGATGCCATGAAGCCTTGGCTCTTCAATATAAAGGCTTGC
GCTTCTTCTTCCCCTGTGATTCTCGTTGGCACACATTTGGATGTTTCTGATGAGAAGCAACGCAAAGCCT
GCATGAGTAAAATCACCAAGGAACTCCTGAATAAGCGAGGGTTCCCTGCCATACGAGATTACCACTTTGT
GAATGCCACCGAGGAATCTGATGCTTTGGCAAAACTTCGGAAAACCATCATAAACGAGAGCCTTAATTTC
AAGATCCGAGATCAGCTTGTTGTTGGACAGCTGATTCCAGACTGCTATGTAGAACTTGAAAAAATCATTT
TATCGGAGCGTAAAAATGTGCCAATTGAATTTCCCGTAATTGACCGGAAACGATTATTACAACTAGTGAG
AGAAAATCAGCTGCAGTTAGATGAAAATGAGCTTCCTCACGCAGTTCACTTTCTAAATGAATC
