>Addgene plasmid #25050 | pDEST53-LRRK2-3XKD-R1441C | addgene partial sequence | sequence record 31023 | 25050 with hLRRK2-Fwd3 5'-TGGCTGACCTGCCTAGAAAT
GACAGCTCCAGAGTTTCTCCTAGGTGATGGCAGTTTTGGATCAGTTTACCGAGCAGCCTATGAAGGAGAA
GAAGTGGCTGTGGCAATTTTTAATAAACATACATCACTCAGGCTGTTAAGACAAGAGCTTGTGGTGCTTT
GCCACCTCCACCACCCCAGTTTGATATCTTTGCTGGCAGCTGGGATTCGTCCCCGGATGTTGGTGATGGA
GTTAGCCTCCAAGGGTTCCTTGGATCGCCTGCTTCAGCAGGACAAAGCCAGCCTCACTAGAACCCTACAG
CACAGGATTGCACTCCACGTAGCTGATGGTTTGAGATACCTCCACTCAGCCATGATTATATACCGAGCAC
TGAAACCCCACAATGTGCTGCTTTTCACACTGTATCCCAATGCTGCCATCATTGCAAAGATTGCTGCATA
CGGCATTGCTCAGTACTGCTGTAGAATGGGGATAAAAACATCAGAGGGCACACCAGGGTTTCGTGCGCCT
GAAGTTGCCAGAGGAAATGTCATTTATAACCAACAGGCTGATGTTTATTCATTTGGTTTACTACTCTATG
ACATTTTGACAACTGGAGGTAGAATAGTAGAGGGTTTGAAGTTTCCAAATGAGTTTGATGAATTAGAAAT
ACAAGGAAAATTACCTGATCCAGTTAAAGAATATGGTTGTGCCCCATGGCCTATGGTTGAGAAATTAATT
AAACAGTGTTTGAAAGAAAATCCTCAAGAAAGGCCTACTTCTGCCCAGGTCTTTGACATTTTGAATTCAG
CTGAATTAGTCTGTCTGACGAGACGCATTTTATTACCTAAAAACGTAATTGTTGAATGCATGGTTGCTAC
ACATCACAACAGCAGGAATGCAAGCATTTGGCTGGGCTGTGGGCACACCGACAGAGGACAGCTCTCATTT
CTTGACTTAAATACTGAAG
