>Addgene plasmid #25050 | pDEST53-LRRK2-3XKD-R1441C | addgene partial sequence | sequence record 31024 | 25050 with GFP-F
TCTCAAAGCGGTTCCGGACCGGATCAAACAAGTTTGTACAAAAAAGCAGGCTCCTAATTCGCCCTTATGG
CTAGTGGCAGCTGTCAGGGGTGCGAAGAGGACGAGGAAACTCTGAAGAAGTTGATAGTCAGGCTGAACAA
TGTCCAGGAAGGAAAACAGATAGAAACGCTGGTCCAAATCCTGGAGGATCTGCTGGTGTTCACGTACTCC
GAGCACGCCTCCAAGTTATTTCAAGGCAAAAATATCCATGTGCCTCTGTTGATCGTCTTGGACTCCTATA
TGAGAGTCGCGAGTGTGCAGCAGGTGGGTTGGTCACTTCTGTGCAAATTAATAGAAGTCTGTCCAGGTAC
AATGCAAAGCTTAATGGGACCCCAGGATGTTGGAAATGATTGGGAAGTCCTTGGTGTTCACCAATTGATT
CTTAAAATGCTAACAGTTCATAATGCCAGTGTAAACTTGTCAGTGATTGGACTGAAGACCTTAGATCTCC
TCCTAACTTCAGGTAAAATCACCTTGCTGATATTGGATGAAGAAAGTGATATTTTCATGTTAATTTTTGA
TGCCATGCACTCATTTCCAGCCAATGATGAAGTCCAGAAACTTGGATGCAAAGCTTTACATGTGCTGTTT
GAGAGAGTCTCAGAGGAGCAACTGACTGAATTTGTTGAGAACAAAGATTATATGATATTGTTAAGTGCGT
TAACAAATTTTAAAGATGAAGAGGAAATTGTGCTTCATGTGCTGCATTGTTTACATTCCCTAGCGATTCC
TTGCAATAATGTGGAAGTCCTCATGAGTGGCAATGTCAGGTGTTATAATATTGTGGTGGAAAGCTATGAA
AGCATTCCCTATGAGTGAAAAGA
